Addgene plasmid #138493: CP1041-ABE8e
Purpose: A-to-G base editor
Depositing lab: David Liu. Publication: Phage-assisted evolution of an adenine base editor with improved Cas domain compatibility and activity. Richter MF, Zhao KT, Eton E, Lapinaite A, Newby GA, Thuronyi BW, Wilson C, Koblan LW, Zeng J, Bauer DE, Doudna JA, Liu DR. Nat Biotechnol. 2020 Jul;38(7):883-891. doi: 10.1038/s41587-020-0453-z. Epub 2020 Mar 16. PubMed 32433547.
Backbone
  Vector backbone: pCMV with a BR322 origin
  Vector type: Mammalian Expression
Growth in bacteria
  Bacterial resistance: Ampicillin, 100 μg/mL
  Growth temperature: 37°C
  Growth strain: DH5alpha
  Copy number: Unknown
Gene/Insert
  Gene/Insert name: ecTadA(8e)-nSpCas9 (CP1041)
  Species: Other
  Cloning method: Unknown
Terms and licenses: Academic/Nonprofit Terms; Industry Terms: Not Available to Industry
How to cite: CP1041-ABE8e was a gift from David Liu (Addgene plasmid # 138493 ; http://n2t.net/addgene:138493 ; RRID:Addgene_138493)
