[The description below was written by a language model from this plasmid's Addgene catalogue record and pLannotate feature annotations shown in this document.]
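Description:
CP1041-ABE8e is a mammalian expression plasmid of about 8.3 kb encoding an adenine (A-to-G) base editor. It is built on a pCMV backbone and propagated in E. coli through a ColE1/pBR322-family origin, with selection by the ampicillin resistance gene (β-lactamase) under its own promoter. The annotation also picks up several short backbone remnants: a lac promoter/operator region with a CAP site, fragments of lacI, an SV40 promoter, a pBluescript polylinker and the pBR322 bom region. These appear to be vector leftovers rather than functional parts of the payload. No mammalian selection marker or reporter is annotated.

The payload is a single fusion reading frame driven by the CMV enhancer and immediate-early promoter and terminated by the bovine growth hormone polyadenylation signal. A T7 promoter sits just upstream of the coding region, which could permit in vitro transcription. The frame opens with an E. coli TadA-derived deaminase, recorded as the evolved 8e variant. This is followed by a circularly permuted Streptococcus pyogenes Cas9 nickase. The permutation shows in the feature order: a C-terminal Cas9 segment comes first, then the N-terminal portion carrying D10A, then the remaining C-terminal-annotated sequence. This is consistent with new termini placed around residue 1041, as the name indicates. The D10A nickase, guided by an RNA supplied separately (none is encoded here), positions the deaminase on the exposed DNA strand. The deaminase converts adenosine to inosine, which is read as guanosine. Circular permutation changes how the deaminase sits relative to the target. The construct is intended for transient expression of this editor in mammalian cells.
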