Features (pLannotate 1.2.2; 18 found; start..end, strand, type, name):
    132..335     +  promoter       CMV promoter: human cytomegalovirus (CMV) immediate early promoter
    377..395     +  promoter       T7 promoter: promoter for bacteriophage T7 RNA polymerase
    466..957     +  CDS            tadA: TADA_ECOLI - Also known as yfhC. Experimental evidence at protein level: Swiss-Prot protein existence level 1. Catalyzes the deamination of adenosine to inosine at the wobble position 34 of tRNA(Arg2). Essential for cell viability. From Escherichia coli (strain K12).
   1060..2043    +  CDS            Cas9(C) (fragment): C-terminal portion of Streptococcus pyogenes Cas9 (Zetsche et al., 2015)
   2104..3705    +  CDS            dCas9(N): N-terminal portion of catalytically inactive Streptococcus pyogenes dCas9 carrying the D10A mutation (Zetsche et al., 2015)
   3706..5220    +  CDS            Cas9(C) (fragment): C-terminal portion of Streptococcus pyogenes Cas9 (Zetsche et al., 2015)
   5338..5562    +  polyA_signal   bGH poly(A) signal: bovine growth hormone polyadenylation signal
   5566..5587    +  promoter       SV40 promoter (fragment): SV40 enhancer and early promoter
   5592..5608    +  misc_feature   MCS (fragment): pBluescript multiple cloning site
   5657..5673    -  protein_bind   lac operator: The lac repressor binds to the lac operator to inhibit transcription in E. coli. This inhibition can be relieved by adding lactose or isopropyl-β-D-thiogalactopyranoside (IPTG). lac repressor encoded by lacI
   5681..5711    -  promoter       lac promoter: promoter for the E. coli lac operon
   5726..5747    -  protein_bind   CAP binding site: CAP binding activates transcription in the presence of cAMP. E. coli catabolite activator protein
   5760..5852    -  CDS            lacI (fragment): lac repressor; lacI; The lac repressor binds to the lac operator to inhibit transcription in E. coli. This inhibition can be relieved by adding lactose or isopropyl-β-D-thiogalactopyranoside (IPTG).
   6035..6623    -  rep_origin     ori: high-copy-number ColE1/pMB1/pBR322/pUC origin of replication
   6794..7654    -  CDS            AmpR: β-lactamase; bla; confers resistance to ampicillin, carbenicillin, and related antibiotics
   7655..7759    -  promoter       AmpR promoter: bla
   7830..7874    -  misc_feature   bom (fragment): basis of mobility region from pBR322
   8105..131     +  enhancer       CMV enhancer (across the origin): human cytomegalovirus immediate early enhancer
>Addgene plasmid #138493 | CP1041-ABE8e | addgene full sequence | sequence record 272893 | Addgene NGS Result
ATATGCCAAGTACGCCCCCTATTGACGTCAATGACGGTAAATGGCCCGCCTGGCATTATGCCCAGTACAT
GACCTTATGGGACTTTCCTACTTGGCAGTACATCTACGTATTAGTCATCGCTATTACCATGGTGATGCGG
TTTTGGCAGTACATCAATGGGCGTGGATAGCGGTTTGACTCACGGGGATTTCCAAGTCTCCACCCCATTG
ACGTCAATGGGAGTTTGTTTTGGCACCAAAATCAACGGGACTTTCCAAAATGTCGTAACAACTCCGCCCC
ATTGACGCAAATGGGCGGTAGGCGTGTACGGTGGGAGGTCTATATAAGCAGAGCTGGTTTAGTGAACCGT
CAGATCCGCTAGAGATCCGCGGCCGCTAATACGACTCACTATAGGGAGAGCCGCCACCATGAAACGGACA
GCCGACGGAAGCGAGTTCGAGTCACCAAAGAAGAAGCGGAAAGTCTCTGAGGTGGAGTTTTCCCACGAGT
ACTGGATGAGACATGCCCTGACCCTGGCCAAGAGGGCACGGGATGAGAGGGAGGTGCCTGTGGGAGCCGT
GCTGGTGCTGAACAATAGAGTGATCGGCGAGGGCTGGAACAGAGCCATCGGCCTGCACGACCCAACAGCC
CATGCCGAAATTATGGCCCTGAGACAGGGCGGCCTGGTCATGCAGAACTACAGACTGATTGACGCCACCC
TGTACGTGACATTCGAGCCTTGCGTGATGTGCGCCGGCGCCATGATCCACTCTAGGATCGGCCGCGTGGT
GTTTGGCGTGAGGAACTCAAAAAGAGGCGCCGCAGGCTCCCTGATGAACGTGCTGAACTACCCCGGCATG
AATCACCGCGTCGAAATTACCGAGGGAATCCTGGCAGATGAATGTGCCGCCCTGCTGTGCGATTTCTATC
GGATGCCTAGACAGGTGTTCAATGCTCAGAAGAAGGCCCAGAGCTCCATCAACTCCGGAGGATCTAGCGG
AGGCTCCTCTGGCTCTGAGACACCTGGCACAAGCGAGAGCGCAACACCTGAAAGCAGCGGGGGCAGCAGC
GGGGGGTCAAACATCATGAACTTTTTCAAGACCGAGATTACCCTGGCCAACGGCGAGATCCGGAAGCGGC
CTCTGATCGAGACAAACGGCGAAACCGGGGAGATCGTGTGGGATAAGGGCCGGGATTTTGCCACCGTGCG
GAAAGTGCTGAGCATGCCCCAAGTGAATATCGTGAAAAAGACCGAGGTGCAGACAGGCGGCTTCAGCAAA
GAGTCTATCCTGCCCAAGAGGAACAGCGATAAGCTGATCGCCAGAAAGAAGGACTGGGACCCTAAGAAGT
ACGGCGGCTTCGACAGCCCCACCGTGGCCTATTCTGTGCTGGTGGTGGCCAAAGTGGAAAAGGGCAAGTC
CAAGAAACTGAAGAGTGTGAAAGAGCTGCTGGGGATCACCATCATGGAAAGAAGCAGCTTCGAGAAGAAT
CCCATCGACTTTCTGGAAGCCAAGGGCTACAAAGAAGTGAAAAAGGACCTGATCATCAAGCTGCCTAAGT
ACTCCCTGTTCGAGCTGGAAAACGGCCGGAAGAGAATGCTGGCCTCTGCCGGCGAACTGCAGAAGGGAAA
CGAACTGGCCCTGCCCTCCAAATATGTGAACTTCCTGTACCTGGCCAGCCACTATGAGAAGCTGAAGGGC
TCCCCCGAGGATAATGAGCAGAAACAGCTGTTTGTGGAACAGCACAAGCACTACCTGGACGAGATCATCG
AGCAGATCAGCGAGTTCTCCAAGAGAGTGATCCTGGCCGACGCTAATCTGGACAAAGTGCTGTCCGCCTA
CAACAAGCACCGGGATAAGCCCATCAGAGAGCAGGCCGAGAATATCATCCACCTGTTTACCCTGACCAAT
CTGGGAGCCCCTGCCGCCTTCAAGTACTTTGACACCACCATCGACCGGAAGAGGTACACCAGCACCAAAG
AGGTGCTGGACGCCACCCTGATCCACCAGAGCATCACCGGCCTGTACGAGACACGGATCGACCTGTCTCA
GCTGGGAGGCGACGGCGGATCAGGAGGCTCTGGCGGTTCAGGTGGATCAGGCGGTAGCGGAGGTTCAGGT
GGTGACAAGAAGTACAGCATCGGCCTGGCCATCGGCACCAACTCTGTGGGCTGGGCCGTGATCACCGACG
AGTACAAGGTGCCCAGCAAGAAATTCAAGGTGCTGGGCAACACCGACCGGCACAGCATCAAGAAGAACCT
GATCGGAGCCCTGCTGTTCGACAGCGGCGAAACAGCCGAGGCCACCCGGCTGAAGAGAACCGCCAGAAGA
AGATACACCAGACGGAAGAACCGGATCTGCTATCTGCAAGAGATCTTCAGCAACGAGATGGCCAAGGTGG
ACGACAGCTTCTTCCACAGACTGGAAGAGTCCTTCCTGGTGGAAGAGGATAAGAAGCACGAGCGGCACCC
CATCTTCGGCAACATCGTGGACGAGGTGGCCTACCACGAGAAGTACCCCACCATCTACCACCTGAGAAAG
AAACTGGTGGACAGCACCGACAAGGCCGACCTGCGGCTGATCTATCTGGCCCTGGCCCACATGATCAAGT
TCCGGGGCCACTTCCTGATCGAGGGCGACCTGAACCCCGACAACAGCGACGTGGACAAGCTGTTCATCCA
GCTGGTGCAGACCTACAACCAGCTGTTCGAGGAAAACCCCATCAACGCCAGCGGCGTGGACGCCAAGGCC
ATCCTGTCTGCCAGACTGAGCAAGAGCAGACGGCTGGAAAATCTGATCGCCCAGCTGCCCGGCGAGAAGA
AGAATGGCCTGTTCGGAAACCTGATTGCCCTGAGCCTGGGCCTGACCCCCAACTTCAAGAGCAACTTCGA
CCTGGCCGAGGATGCCAAACTGCAGCTGAGCAAGGACACCTACGACGACGACCTGGACAACCTGCTGGCC
CAGATCGGCGACCAGTACGCCGACCTGTTTCTGGCCGCCAAGAACCTGTCCGACGCCATCCTGCTGAGCG
ACATCCTGAGAGTGAACACCGAGATCACCAAGGCCCCCCTGAGCGCCTCTATGATCAAGAGATACGACGA
GCACCACCAGGACCTGACCCTGCTGAAAGCTCTCGTGCGGCAGCAGCTGCCTGAGAAGTACAAAGAGATT
TTCTTCGACCAGAGCAAGAACGGCTACGCCGGCTACATTGACGGCGGAGCCAGCCAGGAAGAGTTCTACA
AGTTCATCAAGCCCATCCTGGAAAAGATGGACGGCACCGAGGAACTGCTCGTGAAGCTGAACAGAGAGGA
CCTGCTGCGGAAGCAGCGGACCTTCGACAACGGCAGCATCCCCCACCAGATCCACCTGGGAGAGCTGCAC
GCCATTCTGCGGCGGCAGGAAGATTTTTACCCATTCCTGAAGGACAACCGGGAAAAGATCGAGAAGATCC
TGACCTTCCGCATCCCCTACTACGTGGGCCCTCTGGCCAGGGGAAACAGCAGATTCGCCTGGATGACCAG
AAAGAGCGAGGAAACCATCACCCCCTGGAACTTCGAGGAAGTGGTGGACAAGGGCGCTTCCGCCCAGAGC
TTCATCGAGCGGATGACCAACTTCGATAAGAACCTGCCCAACGAGAAGGTGCTGCCCAAGCACAGCCTGC
TGTACGAGTACTTCACCGTGTATAACGAGCTGACCAAAGTGAAATACGTGACCGAGGGAATGAGAAAGCC
CGCCTTCCTGAGCGGCGAGCAGAAAAAGGCCATCGTGGACCTGCTGTTCAAGACCAACCGGAAAGTGACC
GTGAAGCAGCTGAAAGAGGACTACTTCAAGAAAATCGAGTGCTTCGACTCCGTGGAAATCTCCGGCGTGG
AAGATCGGTTCAACGCCTCCCTGGGCACATACCACGATCTGCTGAAAATTATCAAGGACAAGGACTTCCT
GGACAATGAGGAAAACGAGGACATTCTGGAAGATATCGTGCTGACCCTGACACTGTTTGAGGACAGAGAG
ATGATCGAGGAACGGCTGAAAACCTATGCCCACCTGTTCGACGACAAAGTGATGAAGCAGCTGAAGCGGC
GGAGATACACCGGCTGGGGCAGGCTGAGCCGGAAGCTGATCAACGGCATCCGGGACAAGCAGTCCGGCAA
GACAATCCTGGATTTCCTGAAGTCCGACGGCTTCGCCAACAGAAACTTCATGCAGCTGATCCACGACGAC
AGCCTGACCTTTAAAGAGGACATCCAGAAAGCCCAGGTGTCCGGCCAGGGCGATAGCCTGCACGAGCACA
TTGCCAATCTGGCCGGCAGCCCCGCCATTAAGAAGGGCATCCTGCAGACAGTGAAGGTGGTGGACGAGCT
CGTGAAAGTGATGGGCCGGCACAAGCCCGAGAACATCGTGATCGAAATGGCCAGAGAGAACCAGACCACC
CAGAAGGGACAGAAGAACAGCCGCGAGAGAATGAAGCGGATCGAAGAGGGCATCAAAGAGCTGGGCAGCC
AGATCCTGAAAGAACACCCCGTGGAAAACACCCAGCTGCAGAACGAGAAGCTGTACCTGTACTACCTGCA
GAATGGGCGGGATATGTACGTGGACCAGGAACTGGACATCAACCGGCTGTCCGACTACGATGTGGACCAT
ATCGTGCCTCAGAGCTTTCTGAAGGACGACTCCATCGACAACAAGGTGCTGACCAGAAGCGACAAGAACC
GGGGCAAGAGCGACAACGTGCCCTCCGAAGAGGTCGTGAAGAAGATGAAGAACTACTGGCGGCAGCTGCT
GAACGCCAAGCTGATTACCCAGAGAAAGTTCGACAATCTGACCAAGGCCGAGAGAGGCGGCCTGAGCGAA
CTGGATAAGGCCGGCTTCATCAAGAGACAGCTGGTGGAAACCCGGCAGATCACAAAGCACGTGGCACAGA
TCCTGGACTCCCGGATGAACACTAAGTACGACGAGAATGACAAGCTGATCCGGGAAGTGAAAGTGATCAC
CCTGAAGTCCAAGCTGGTGTCCGATTTCCGGAAGGATTTCCAGTTTTACAAAGTGCGCGAGATCAACAAC
TACCACCACGCCCACGACGCCTACCTGAACGCCGTCGTGGGAACCGCCCTGATCAAAAAGTACCCTAAGC
TGGAAAGCGAGTTCGTGTACGGCGACTACAAGGTGTACGACGTGCGGAAGATGATCGCCAAGAGCGAGCA
GGAAATCGGCAAGGCTACCGCCAAGTACTTCTTCTACAGCTCTGGCGGCTCAAAAAGAACCGCCGACGGC
AGCGAATTCGAGCCCAAGAAGAAGAGGAAAGTCTAACCGGTCATCATCACCATCACCATTGAGTTTAAAC
CCGCTGATCAGCCTCGACTGTGCCTTCTAGTTGCCAGCCATCTGTTGTTTGCCCCTCCCCCGTGCCTTCC
TTGACCCTGGAAGGTGCCACTCCCACTGTCCTTTCCTAATAAAATGAGGAAATTGCATCGCATTGTCTGA
GTAGGTGTCATTCTATTCTGGGGGGTGGGGTGGGGCAGGACAGCAAGGGGGAGGATTGGGAAGACAATAG
CAGGCATGCTGGGGATGCGGTGGGCTCTATGGCTTCTGAGGCGGAAAGAACCAGCTGGGGCTCGATACCG
TCGACCTCTAGCTAGAGCTTGGCGTAATCATGGTCATAGCTGTTTCCTGTGTGAAATTGTTATCCGCTCA
CAATTCCACACAACATACGAGCCGGAAGCATAAAGTGTAAAGCCTAGGGTGCCTAATGAGTGAGCTAACT
CACATTAATTGCGTTGCGCTCACTGCCCGCTTTCCAGTCGGGAAACCTGTCGTGCCAGCTGCATTAATGA
ATCGGCCAACGCGCGGGGAGAGGCGGTTTGCGTATTGGGCGCTCTTCCGCTTCCTCGCTCACTGACTCGC
TGCGCTCGGTCGTTCGGCTGCGGCGAGCGGTATCAGCTCACTCAAAGGCGGTAATACGGTTATCCACAGA
ATCAGGGGATAACGCAGGAAAGAACATGTGAGCAAAAGGCCAGCAAAAGGCCAGGAACCGTAAAAAGGCC
GCGTTGCTGGCGTTTTTCCATAGGCTCCGCCCCCCTGACGAGCATCACAAAAATCGACGCTCAAGTCAGA
GGTGGCGAAACCCGACAGGACTATAAAGATACCAGGCGTTTCCCCCTGGAAGCTCCCTCGTGCGCTCTCC
TGTTCCGACCCTGCCGCTTACCGGATACCTGTCCGCCTTTCTCCCTTCGGGAAGCGTGGCGCTTTCTCAT
AGCTCACGCTGTAGGTATCTCAGTTCGGTGTAGGTCGTTCGCTCCAAGCTGGGCTGTGTGCACGAACCCC
CCGTTCAGCCCGACCGCTGCGCCTTATCCGGTAACTATCGTCTTGAGTCCAACCCGGTAAGACACGACTT
ATCGCCACTGGCAGCAGCCACTGGTAACAGGATTAGCAGAGCGAGGTATGTAGGCGGTGCTACAGAGTTC
TTGAAGTGGTGGCCTAACTACGGCTACACTAGAAGAACAGTATTTGGTATCTGCGCTCTGCTGAAGCCAG
TTACCTTCGGAAAAAGAGTTGGTAGCTCTTGATCCGGCAAACAAACCACCGCTGGTAGCGGTGGTTTTTT
TGTTTGCAAGCAGCAGATTACGCGCAGAAAAAAAGGATCTCAAGAAGATCCTTTGATCTTTTCTACGGGG
TCTGACACTCAGTGGAACGAAAACTCACGTTAAGGGATTTTGGTCATGAGATTATCAAAAAGGATCTTCA
CCTAGATCCTTTTAAATTAAAAATGAAGTTTTAAATCAATCTAAAGTATATATGAGTAAACTTGGTCTGA
CAGTTACCAATGCTTAATCAGTGAGGCACCTATCTCAGCGATCTGTCTATTTCGTTCATCCATAGTTGCC
TGACTCCCCGTCGTGTAGATAACTACGATACGGGAGGGCTTACCATCTGGCCCCAGTGCTGCAATGATAC
CGCGAGACCCACGCTCACCGGCTCCAGATTTATCAGCAATAAACCAGCCAGCCGGAAGGGCCGAGCGCAG
AAGTGGTCCTGCAACTTTATCCGCCTCCATCCAGTCTATTAATTGTTGCCGGGAAGCTAGAGTAAGTAGT
TCGCCAGTTAATAGTTTGCGCAACGTTGTTGCCATTGCTACAGGCATCGTGGTGTCACGCTCGTCGTTTG
GTATGGCTTCATTCAGCTCCGGTTCCCAACGATCAAGGCGAGTTACATGATCCCCCATGTTGTGCAAAAA
AGCGGTTAGCTCCTTCGGTCCTCCGATCGTTGTCAGAAGTAAGTTGGCCGCAGTGTTATCACTCATGGTT
ATGGCAGCACTGCATAATTCTCTTACTGTCATGCCATCCGTAAGATGCTTTTCTGTGACTGGTGAGTACT
CAACCAAGTCATTCTGAGAATAGTGTATGCGGCGACCGAGTTGCTCTTGCCCGGCGTCAATACGGGATAA
TACCGCGCCACATAGCAGAACTTTAAAAGTGCTCATCATTGGAAAACGTTCTTCGGGGCGAAAACTCTCA
AGGATCTTACCGCTGTTGAGATCCAGTTCGATGTAACCCACTCGTGCACCCAACTGATCTTCAGCATCTT
TTACTTTCACCAGCGTTTCTGGGTGAGCAAAAACAGGAAGGCAAAATGCCGCAAAAAAGGGAATAAGGGC
GACACGGAAATGTTGAATACTCATACTCTTCCTTTTTCAATATTATTGAAGCATTTATCAGGGTTATTGT
CTCATGAGCGGATACATATTTGAATGTATTTAGAAAAATAAACAAATAGGGGTTCCGCGCACATTTCCCC
GAAAAGTGCCACCTGACGTCGACGGATCGGGAGATCGATCTCCCGATCCCCTAGGGTCGACTCTCAGTAC
AATCTGCTCTGATGCCGCATAGTTAAGCCAGTATCTGCTCCCTGCTTGTGTGTTGGAGGTCGCTGAGTAG
TGCGCGAGCAAAATTTAAGCTACAACAAGGCAAGGCTTGACCGACAATTGCATGAAGAATCTGCTTAGGG
TTAGGCGTTTTGCGCTGCTTCGCGATGTACGGGCCAGATATACGCGTTGACATTGATTATTGACTAGTTA
TTAATAGTAATCAATTACGGGGTCATTAGTTCATAGCCCATATATTGAGTTCCGCGTTACATAACTTACG
GTAAATGGCCCGCCTGGCTGACCGCCCAACGACCCCCGCCCATTGACGTCAATAATGACGTATGTTCCCA
TAGTAACGCCAATAGGGACTTTCCATTGACGTCAATGGGTGGAGTATTTACGGTAAACTGCCCACTTGGC
AGTACATCAAGTGTATC
